>Addgene plasmid #226612 | FUS LC-RGG1 QtoA | addgene full sequence | sequence record 450257 | Addgene NGS Result
[2 nt withheld, positions 1-2]
A
[49 nt withheld, positions 4-52]
CCTTTGACGTTGGAGTCCACGTTCTTT
[37 nt withheld, positions 80-116]
ACCCTATCTCGGTCTATTCTTTTGATTTATAAGGGATTTTGCCGATTTCGGCCTATTGGTTAAAAAATGA
GCTGATTTAACAAAAATTTAACGCGAATTTTAACAAAATATTAACGCTTACAATTTAGGTGGCACTTTTC
GGGGAAATGTGCGCGGAACCCCTATTTGTTTATTTTTCTAAATACATTCAAATATGTATCCGCTCATGAA
TTAATTCTTAGAAAAACTCATCGAGCATCAAATGAAACTGCAATTTATTCATATCAGGATTATCAATACC
ATATTTTTGAAAAAGCCGTTTCTGTAATGAAGGAGAAAACTCACCGAGGCAGTTCCATAGGATGGCAAGA
TCCTGGTATCGGTCTGCGATTCCGACTCGTCCAACATCAATACAACCTATTAATTTCCCCTCGTCAAAAA
TAAGGTTATCAAGTGAGAAATCACCATGAGTGACGACTGAATCCGGTGAGAATGGCAAAAGTTTATGCAT
TTCTTTCCAGACTTGTTCAACAGGCCAGCCATTACGCTCGTCATCAAAATCACTCGCATCAACCAAACCG
TTATTCATTCGTGATTGCGCCTGAGCGAGACGAAATACGCGATCGCTGTTAAAAGGACAATTACAAACAG
GAATCGAATGCAACCGGCGCAGGAACACTGCCAGCGCATCAACAATATTTTCACCTGAATCAGGATATTC
TTCTAATACCTGGAATGCTGTTTTCCCGGGGATCGCAGTGGTGAGTAACCATGCATCATCAGGAGTACGG
ATAAAATGCTTGATGGTCGGAAGAGGCATAAATTCCGTCAGCCAGTTTAGTCTGACCATCTCATCTGTAA
CATCATTGGCAACGCTACCTTTGCCATGTTTCAGAAACAACTCTGGCGCATCGGGCTTCCCATACAATCG
ATAGATTGTCGCACCTGATTGCCCGACATTATCGCGAGCCCATTTATACCCATATAAATCAGCATCCATG
TTGGAATTTAATCGCGGCCTAGAGCAAGACGTTTCCCGTTGAATATGGCTCATAACACCCCTTGTATTAC
TGTTTATGTAAGCAGACAGTTTTATTGTTCATGACCAAAATCCCTTAACGTGAGTTTTCGTTCCACTGAG
CGTCAGACCCCGTAGAAAAGATCAAAGGATCTTCTTGAGATCCTTTTTTTCTGCGCGTAATCTGCTGCTT
GCAAACAAAAAAACCACCGCTACCAGCGGTGGTTTGTTTGCCGGATCAAGAGCTACCAACTCTTTTTCCG
AAGGTAACTGGCTTCAGCAGAGCGCAGATACCAAATACTGTCCTTCTAGTGTAGCCGTAGTTAGGCCACC
ACTTCAAGAACTCTGTAGCACCGCCTACATACCTCGCTCTGCTAATCCTGTTACCAGTGGCTGCTGCCAG
TGGCGATAAGTCGTGTCTTACCGGGTTGGACTCAAGACGATAGTTACCGGATAAGGCGCAGCGGTCGGGC
TGAACGGGGGGTTCGTGCACACAGCCCAGCTTGGAGCGAACGACCTACACCGAACTGAGATACCTACAGC
GTGAGCTATGAGAAAGCGCCACGCTTCCCGAAGGGAGAAAGGCGGACAGGTATCCGGTAAGCGGCAGGGT
CGGAACAGGAGAGCGCACGAGGGAGCTTCCAGGGGGAAACGCCTGGTATCTTTATAGTCCTGTCGGGTTT
CGCCACCTCTGACTTGAGCGTCGATTTTTGTGATGCTCGTCAGGGGGGCGGAGCCTATGGAAAAACGCCA
GCAACGCGGCCTTTTTACGGTTCCTGGCCTTTTGCTGGCCTTTTGCTCACATGTTCTTTCCTGCGTTATC
CCCTGATTCTGTGGATAACCGTATTACCGCCTTTGAGTGAGCTGATACCGCTCGCCGCAGCCGAACGACC
GAGCGCAGCGAGTCAGTGAGCGAGGAAGCGGAAGAGCGCCTGATGCGGTATTTTCTCCTTACGCATCTGT
GCGGTATTTCACACCGCAATGGTGCACTCTCAGTACAATCTGCTCTGATGCCGCATAGTTAAGCCAGTAT
ACACTCCGCTATCGCTACGTGACTGGGTCATGGCTGCGCCCCGACACCCGCCAACACCCGCTGACGCGCC
CTGACGGGCTTGTCTGCTCCCGGCATCCGCTTACAGACAAGCTGTGACCGTCTCCGGGAGCTGCATGTGT
CAGAGGTTTTCACCGTCATCACCGAAACGCGCGAGGCAGCTGCGGTAAAGCTCATCAGCGTGGTCGTGAA
GCGATTCACAGATGTCTGCCTGTTCATCCGCGTCCAGCTCGTTGAGTTTCTCCAGAAGCGTTAATGTCTG
GCTTCTGATAAAGCGGGCCATGTTAAGGGCGGTTTTTTCCTGTTTGGTCACTGATGCCTCCGTGTAAGGG
GGATTTCTGTTCATGGGGGTAATGATACCGATGAAACGAGAGAGGATGCTCACGATACGGGTTACTGATG
ATGAACATGCCCGGTTACTGGAACGTTGTGAGGGTAAACAACTGGCGGTATGGATGCGGCGGGACCAGAG
AAAAATCACTCAGGGTCAATGCCAGCGCTTCGTTAATACAGATGTAGGTGTTCCACAGGGTAGCCAGCAG
CATCCTGCGATGCAGATCCGGAACATAATGGTGCAGGGCGCTGACTTCCGCGTTTCCAGACTTTACGAAA
CACGGAAACCGAAGACCATTCATGTTGTTGCTCAGGTCGCAGACGTTTTGCAGCAGCAGTCGCTTCACGT
TCGCTCGCGTATCGGTGATTCATTCTGCTAACCAGTAAGGCAACCCCGCCAGCCTAGCCGGGTCCTCAAC
GACAGGAGCACGATCATGCGCACCCGTGGGGCCGCCATGCCGGCGATAATGGCCTGCTTCTCGCCGAAAC
GTTTGGTGGCGGGACCAGTGACGAAGGCTTGAGCGAGGGCGTGCAAGATTCCGAATACCGCAAGCGACAG
GCCGATCATCGTCGCGCTCCAGCGAAAGCGGTCCTCGCCGAAAATGACCCAGAGCGCTGCCGGCACCTGT
CCTACGAGTTGCATGATAAAGAAGACAGTCATAAGTGCGGCGACGATAGTCATGCCCCGCGCCCACCGGA
AGGAGCTGACTGGGTTGAAGGCTCTCAAGGGCATCGGTCGAGATCCCGGTGCCTAATGAGTGAGCTAACT
TACATTAATTGCGTTGCGCTCACTGCCCGCTTTCCAGTCGGGAAACCTGTCGTGCCAGCTGCATTAATGA
ATCGGCCAACGCGCGGGGAGAGGCGGTTTGCGTATTGGGCGCCAGGGTGGTTTTTCTTTTCACCAGTGAG
ACGGGCAACAGCTGATTGCCCTTCACCGCCTGGCCCTGAGAGAGTTGCAGCAAGCGGTCCACGCTGGTTT
GCCCCAGCAGGCGAAAATCCTGTTTGATGGTGGTTAACGGCGGGATATAACATGAGCTGTCTTCGGTATC
GTCGTATCCCACTACCGAGATATCCGCACCAACGCGCAGCCCGGACTCGGTAATGGCGCGCATTGCGCCC
AGCGCCATCTGATCGTTGGCAACCAGCATCGCAGTGGGAACGATGCCCTCATTCAGCATTTGCATGGTTT
GTTGAAAACCGGACATGGCACTCCAGTCGCCTTCCCGTTCCGCTATCGGCTGAATTTGATTGCGAGTGAG
ATATTTATGCCAGCCAGCCAGACGCAGACGCGCCGAGACAGAACTTAATGGGCCCGCTAACAGCGCGATT
TGCTGGTGACCCAATGCGACCAGATGCTCCACGCCCAGTCGCGTACCGTCTTCATGGGAGAAAATAATAC
TGTTGATGGGTGTCTGGTCAGAGACATCAAGAAATAACGCCGGAACATTAGTGCAGGCAGCTTCCACAGC
AATGGCATCCTGGTCATCCAGCGGATAGTTAATGATCAGCCCACTGACGCGTTGCGCGAGAAGATTGTGC
ACCGCCGCTTTACAGGCTTCGACGCCGCTTCGTTCTACCATCGACACCACCACGCTGGCACCCAGTTGAT
CGGCGCGAGATTTAATCGCCGCGACAATTTGCGACGGCGCGTGCAGGGCCAGACTGGAGGTGGCAACGCC
AATCAGCAACGACTGTTTGCCCGCCAGTTGTTGTGCCACGCGGTTGGGAATGTAATTCAGCTCCGCCATC
GCCGCTTCCACTTTTTCCCGCGTTTTCGCAGAAACGTGGCTGGCCTGGTTCACCACGCGGGAAACGGTCT
GATAAGAGACACCGGCATACTCTGCGACATCGTATAACGTTACTGGTTTCACATTCACCACCCTGAATTG
ACTCTCTTCCGGGCGCTATCATGCCATACCGCGAAAGGTTTTGCGCCATTCGATGGTGTCCGGGATCTCG
ACGCTCTCCCTTATGCGACTCCTGCATTAGGAAGCAGCCCAGTAGTAGGTTGAGGCCGTTGAGCACCGCC
GCCGCAAGGAATGGTGCATGCAAGGAGATGGCGCCCAACAGTCCCCCGGCCACGGGGCCTGCCACCATAC
CCACGCCGAAACAAGCGCTCATGAGCCCGAAGTGGCGAGCCCGATCTTCCCCATCGGTGATGTCGGCGAT
ATAGGCGCCAGCAACCGCACCTGTGGCGCCGGTGATGCCGGCCACGATGCGTCCGGCGTAGAGGATCGAG
ATCTCGATCCCGCGAAATTAATACGACTCACTATAGGGGAATTGTGAGCGGATAACAATTCCCCTCTAGA
AATAATTTTGTTTAACTTTAAGAAGGAGATATACCATGGGCTCTGATAAAATTCATCACCATCACCATCA
CGAAAATCTTTATTTTCAAGGTATGGCTTCAAATGATTATACTGCGGCTGCAACAGCGTCCTATGGCGCG
TATCCGACCGCACCGGGTGCTGGCTATAGCGCTGCCTCCTCTGCACCGTATGGCGCTGCGAGCTACTCTG
GTTACAGCGCGTCGACCGATACCAGCGGTTATGGTGCCTCCTCCTACAGCAGCTACGGCGCGAGTGCTAA
TACCGGTTATGGTACGGCATCCACTCCGGCAGGCTATGGCTCTACCGGTGGTTACGGTAGCTCGGCGAGC
AGCGCCAGCTCATACGGCGCAGCGTCTTCGTACCCGGGTTATGGTGCCGCTCCGGCACCGAGCTCTACGA
GCGGTAGCTACGGTTCTAGCTCAGCGTCCAGCTCGTACGGCGCGCCGGCTTCCGGTTCGTACTCCGCGGC
GCCAAGCTACGGCGGTGCGGCTGCCAGCTATGGCGCGGCGGCGTCTTATAACCCGCCTGCCGGTTACGGC
GCGGCGAATGCATATAACAGCAGCTCTGGCGGCGGTGGTGGTGGAGGCGGCGGCGGCAATTATGGTCAGG
ACCAAAGCAGCATGAGCTCCGGCGGTGGTAGCGGTGGGGGCTACGGCAACCAGGACCAGAGCGGCGGAGG
CGGCAGCGGTGGCTACGGCCAACAGGACCGCGGTGGCCGTGGTCGCGGCGGCTCCGGTGGTGGCGGTGGC
GGCGGTGGCGGCGGGTACAATCGTAGCAGCGGTGGTTACGAGCCGCGTGGACGCGGTGGCGGTCGTGGTG
GTAGAGGCGGTATGGGTGGCTCAGACCGTGGTGGTTTTAACAAGTTCGGCGGACCGCGTGATCAAGGTTC
TCGTCACGATAGCGAACAGGACAACAGCGATAACTGACTCGAGCACCACCACCACCACCACTGAGATCCG
GCTGCTAACAAAGCCCGAAAGGAAGCTGAGTTGGCTGCTGCCACCGCTGAGCAATAACTAGCATAACCCC
TTGGGGCCTCTAAACGGGTCTTGAGGGGTTTTTTGCTGAAAGGAGGAACTATATCCGGATTGGCGAATGG
G
[124 nt withheld, positions 5928-6051]
C
[89 nt withheld, positions 6053-6141]
Features (pLannotate 1.2.2; 20 found; start..end, strand, type, name):
    268..325     +  promoter       AmpR promoter (fragment): bla
    334..1149    -  CDS            KanR: aminoglycoside phosphotransferase; aph(3')-Ia; confers resistance to kanamycin in bacteria or G418 (Geneticin®) in eukaryotes
   1271..1859    +  rep_origin     ori: high-copy-number ColE1/pMB1/pBR322/pUC origin of replication
   2045..2184    -  misc_feature   bom: basis of mobility region from pBR322
   2286..2477    -  CDS            rop: Rop protein, which maintains plasmids at low copy number; rop
   2494..2874    +  CDS            YPB1_ECOLX: Protein predicted: Swiss-Prot protein existence level 4. From Escherichia coli.
   2946..3237    -  CDS            TcR (fragment): tetracycline efflux protein; tet; confers resistance to tetracycline
   3252..3273    -  protein_bind   CAP binding site: CAP binding activates transcription in the presence of cAMP. E. coli catabolite activator protein
   3286..4368    -  CDS            lacI: lac repressor; lacI; The lac repressor binds to the lac operator to inhibit transcription in E. coli. This inhibition can be relieved by adding lactose or isopropyl-β-D-thiogalactopyranoside (IPTG).
   4369..4446    -  promoter       lacI promoter: lacI
   4454..4733    -  CDS            TcR (fragment): tetracycline efflux protein; tet; confers resistance to tetracycline
   4755..4773    +  promoter       T7 promoter: promoter for bacteriophage T7 RNA polymerase
   4774..4798    +  protein_bind   lac operator: The lac repressor binds to the lac operator to inhibit transcription in E. coli. This inhibition can be relieved by adding lactose or isopropyl-β-D-thiogalactopyranoside (IPTG). lac repressor encoded by lacI
   4813..4835    +  RBS            RBS: efficient ribosome binding site from bacteriophage T7 gene 10 (Olins and Rangwala, 1989)
   4860..4877    +  CDS            7xHis (fragment): 6xHis affinity tag
   4899..5750    +  CDS            FUS (fragment): FUS_HUMAN - Also known as TLS. Experimental evidence at protein level: Swiss-Prot protein existence level 1. DNA/RNA-binding protein that plays a role in various cellular processes such as transcription regulation, RNA splicing, RNA transport, DNA repair and damage response (PubMed:27731383). Binds to nascent pre-mRNAs and acts as a molecular mediator between RNA polymerase II and U1 small nuclear ribonucleoprotein thereby coupling transcription and splicing (PubMed:26124092). Binds also its own pre- mRNA and autoregulates its expression; this autoregulation mechanism is mediated by non-sense-
   5760..5777    +  CDS            9xHis (fragment): 9xHis affinity tag
   5787..5836    +  CDS            SET1 (fragment): solubility-enhancement tag derived from T7 phage gene 10B
   5844..5891    +  terminator     T7 terminator: transcription terminator for bacteriophage T7 RNA polymerase
   5928..215     +  rep_origin     f1 ori (across the origin) (sequence partly withheld): f1 bacteriophage origin of replication; arrow indicates direction of (+) strand synthesis
