[The description below was written by a language model from this plasmid's Addgene catalogue record and pLannotate feature annotations shown in this document.]
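Description:
FUS LC-RGG1 QtoA is a bacterial expression plasmid of about 6.1 kb, built on a backbone recorded as RPIB, for producing a mutant fragment of the human RNA-binding protein FUS in E. coli. The insert, made by gene synthesis and roughly 920 bp long, encodes the low-complexity (LC) domain together with the adjacent RGG1 region, with every glutamine in the LC domain replaced by alanine. The plasmid is selected with kanamycin through an aph(3')-Ia aminoglycoside phosphotransferase gene and replicates from a ColE1/pMB1-type origin. The catalogue lists it as high copy, although the annotation also detects rop and the pBR322 bom region, elements typical of pET-style backbones. An f1 origin and remnants of a tetracycline resistance gene are also present as backbone carry-over.

Expression follows the standard T7/lac arrangement. A T7 promoter is followed immediately by a lac operator and the phage T7 gene 10 ribosome binding site, and a plasmid-borne lacI gene supplies the repressor, so transcription requires a host providing T7 RNA polymerase and is induced with IPTG. The open reading frame begins with an N-terminal 6xHis tag supplied by the backbone for affinity purification, continues into the FUS coding segment and ends upstream of a T7 terminator. The annotation also flags a second His-tag sequence and a short gene 10-derived fragment downstream of FUS. The record does not indicate whether these are translated, and they may simply be untranslated backbone sequence beyond the insert's stop codon.

The associated work concerns how polar residues and arginine contribute to FUS phase separation, so this construct presumably serves to make recombinant protein for testing the contribution of LC-domain glutamines.
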