Addgene plasmid #226612: FUS LC-RGG1 QtoA
Purpose: All glutamines in the LC domain to alanine
Depositing lab: Nicolas Fawzi. Depositing organization: Brown University. Publication: Expanding the molecular grammar of polar residues and arginine in FUS phase separation. Wake N, Weng SL, Zheng T, Wang SH, Kirilenko V, Mittal J, Fawzi NL. Nat Chem Biol. 2025 Jul;21(7):1076-1088. doi: 10.1038/s41589-024-01828-6. Epub 2025 Feb 7. PubMed 39920231.
Backbone
  Vector backbone: RPIB
  Backbone size w/o insert (bp): 5223
  Total vector size (bp): 6143
  Vector type: Bacterial Expression
Growth in bacteria
  Bacterial resistance: Kanamycin, 50 μg/mL
  Growth temperature: 37°C
  Growth strain: DH5alpha
  Copy number: High Copy
Gene/Insert
  Gene/Insert name: FUS LC-RGG1 QtoA
  Species: H. sapiens (human)
  Insert size (bp): 920
  Mutation: All glutamine to alanine in the LC domain
  Entrez Gene: FUS (a.k.a. ALS6, ETM4, FUS1, HNRNPP2, POMP75, TLS, altFUS)
  Promoter: T7
  Tag / fusion protein: 6His (N terminal on backbone)
  Cloning method: Gene Synthesis
  Sequencing primers: 5′ NcoI; 3′ XhoI
Terms and licenses: Academic/Nonprofit Terms; Industry Terms: Not Available to Industry
Depositor comments: Please visit https://doi.org/10.1101/2024.02.15.580391 for bioRxiv preprint.
How to cite: FUS LC-RGG1 QtoA was a gift from Nicolas Fawzi (Addgene plasmid # 226612 ; http://n2t.net/addgene:226612 ; RRID:Addgene_226612)
