>Addgene plasmid #226612 | FUS LC-RGG1 QtoA | depositor partial sequence | sequence record 444516 | Insert
CCATGGGCTCTGATAAAATTCATCACCATCACCATCACGAAAATCTTTATTTTCAAGGTATGGCTTCAAA
TGATTATACTGCGGCTGCAACAGCGTCCTATGGCGCGTATCCGACCGCACCGGGTGCTGGCTATAGCGCT
GCCTCCTCTGCACCGTATGGCGCTGCGAGCTACTCTGGTTACAGCGCGTCGACCGATACCAGCGGTTATG
GTGCCTCCTCCTACAGCAGCTACGGCGCGAGTGCTAATACCGGTTATGGTACGGCATCCACTCCGGCAGG
CTATGGCTCTACCGGTGGTTACGGTAGCTCGGCGAGCAGCGCCAGCTCATACGGCGCAGCGTCTTCGTAC
CCGGGTTATGGTGCCGCTCCGGCACCGAGCTCTACGAGCGGTAGCTACGGTTCTAGCTCAGCGTCCAGCT
CGTACGGCGCGCCGGCTTCCGGTTCGTACTCCGCGGCGCCAAGCTACGGCGGTGCGGCTGCCAGCTATGG
CGCGGCGGCGTCTTATAACCCGCCTGCCGGTTACGGCGCGGCGAATGCATATAACAGCAGCTCTGGCGGC
GGTGGTGGTGGAGGCGGCGGCGGCAATTATGGTCAGGACCAAAGCAGCATGAGCTCCGGCGGTGGTAGCG
GTGGGGGCTACGGCAACCAGGACCAGAGCGGCGGAGGCGGCAGCGGTGGCTACGGCCAACAGGACCGCGG
TGGCCGTGGTCGCGGCGGCTCCGGTGGTGGCGGTGGCGGCGGTGGCGGCGGGTACAATCGTAGCAGCGGT
GGTTACGAGCCGCGTGGACGCGGTGGCGGTCGTGGTGGTAGAGGCGGTATGGGTGGCTCAGACCGTGGTG
GTTTTAACAAGTTCGGCGGACCGCGTGATCAAGGTTCTCGTCACGATAGCGAACAGGACAACAGCGATAA
CTGACTCGAG
