>Addgene plasmid #226612 | FUS LC-RGG1 QtoA | depositor partial sequence | sequence record 444715 | FUS LC-RGG1 QtoA sequence 1683 bps
CCCTCTAGAAATAATTTTGTTTAACTTTAAGAAGGAGATATACCATGGGCTCTGATAAAATTCATCACCA
TCACCATCACGAAAATCTTTATTTTCAAGGTATGGCTTCAAATGATTATACTGCGGCTGCAACAGCGTCC
TATGGCGCGTATCCGACCGCACCGGGTGCTGGCTATAGCGCTGCCTCCTCTGCACCGTATGGCGCTGCGA
GCTACTCTGGTTACAGCGCGTCGACCGATACCAGCGGTTATGGTGCCTCCTCCTACAGCAGCTACGGCGC
GAGTGCTAATACCGGTTATGGTACGGCATCCACTCCGGCAGGCTATGGCTCTACCGGTGGTTACGGTAGC
TCGGCGAGCAGCGCCAGCTCATACGGCGCAGCGTCTTCGTACCCGGGTTATGGTGCCGCTCCGGCACCGA
GCTCTACGAGCGGTAGCTACGGTTCTAGCTCAGCGTCCAGCTCGTACGGCGCGCCGGCTTCCGGTTCGTA
CTCCGCGGCGCCAAGCTACGGCGGTGCGGCTGCCAGCTATGGCGCGGCGGCGTCTTATAACCCGCCTGCC
GGTTACGGCGCGGCGAATGCATATAACAGCAGCTCTGGCGGCGGTGGTGGTGGAGGCGGCGGCGGCAATT
ATGGTCAGGACCAAAGCAGCATGAGCTCCGGCGGTGGTAGCGGTGGGGGCTACGGCAACCAGGACCAGAG
CGGCGGAGGCGGCAGCGGTGGCTACGGCCAACAGGACCGCGGTGGCCGTGGTCGCGGCGGCTCCGGTGGT
GGCGGTGGCGGCGGTGGCGGCGGGTACAATCGTAGCAGCGGTGGTTACGAGCCGCGTGGACGCGGTGGCG
GTCGTGGTGGTAGAGGCGGTATGGGTGGCTCAGACCGTGGTGGTTTTAACAAGTTCGGCGGACCGCGTGA
TCAAGGTTCTCGTCACGATAGCGAACAGGACAACAGCGATAACTGACTCGAGCACCACCACCACCACCAC
TGAGATCCGGCTGCTAACAAAGCCCGAAAGGAAGCTGAGTTGGCTGCTGCCACCGCTGAGCAATAACTAG
CATAACCCCTTGGGGCCTCTAAACGGGTCTTGAGGGGTTTTTTGCTGAAAGGAGGAACTATATCCGGATT
GGCGAATGGG
[124 nt withheld, positions 1131-1254]
C
[91 nt withheld, positions 1256-1346]
A
[49 nt withheld, positions 1348-1396]
CCTTTGACGTTGGAGTCCACGTTCTTT
[37 nt withheld, positions 1424-1460]
ACCCTATCTCGGTCTATTCTTTTGATTTATAAGGGATTTTGCCGATTTCGGCCTATTGGTTAAAAAATGA
GCTGATTTAACAAAAATTTAACGCGAATTTTAACAAAATATTAACGCTTACAATTTAGGTGGCACTTTTC
GGGGAAATGTGCGCGGAACCCCTATTTGTTTATTTTTCTAAATACATTCAAATATGTATCCGCTCATGAA
TTAATTCTTAGAA
